>Addgene plasmid #84540 | pUC118-mCtnnb1-FLIP-Puro | addgene full sequence | sequence record 287367 | Addgene NGS Result
TTGAGATCCTTTTTTTCTGCGCGTAATCTGCTGCTTGCAAACAAAAAAACCACCGCTACCAGCGGTGGTT
TGTTTGCCGGATCAAGAGCTACCAACTCTTTTTCCGAAGGTAACTGGCTTCAGCAGAGCGCAGATACCAA
ATACTGTTCTTCTAGTGTAGCCGTAGTTAGGCCACCACTTCAAGAACTCTGTAGCACCGCCTACATACCT
CGCTCTGCTAATCCTGTTACCAGTGGCTGCTGCCAGTGGCGATAAGTCGTGTCTTACCGGGTTGGACTCA
AGACGATAGTTACCGGATAAGGCGCAGCGGTCGGGCTGAACGGGGGGTTCGTGCACACAGCCCAGCTTGG
AGCGAACGACCTACACCGAACTGAGATACCTACAGCGTGAGCTATGAGAAAGCGCCACGCTTCCCGAAGG
GAGAAAGGCGGACAGGTATCCGGTAAGCGGCAGGGTCGGAACAGGAGAGCGCACGAGGGAGCTTCCAGGG
GGAAACGCCTGGTATCTTTATAGTCCTGTCGGGTTTCGCCACCTCTGACTTGAGCGTCGATTTTTGTGAT
GCTCGTCAGGGGGGCGGAGCCTATGGAAAAACGCCAGCAACGCGGCCTTTTTACGGTTCCTGGCCTTTTG
CTGGCCTTTTGCTCACATGTTCTTTCCTGCGTTATCCCCTGATTCTGTGGATAACCGTATTACCGCCTTT
GAGTGAGCTGATACCGCTCGCCGCAGCCGAACGACCGAGCGCAGCGAGTCAGTGAGCGAGGAAGCGGAAG
AGCGCCCAATACGCAAACCGCCTCTCCCCGCGCGTTGGCCGATTCATTAATGCAGCTGGCACGACAGGTT
TCCCGACTGGAAAGCGGGCAGTGAGCGCAACGCAATTAATGTGAGTTAGCTCACTCATTAGGCACCCCAG
GCTTTACACTTTATGCTTCCGGCTCGTATGTTGTGTGGAATTGTGAGCGGATAACAATTTCACACAGGAA
ACAGCTATGACCATGATTACGAATTCGAGCTCGGTACCCGGGGATCCTCTAGAGTCGTGACAGCTGACCT
GATGGAGTTGGACATGGCCATGGAGCCGGACAGAAAAGCTGCTGTCAGCCACTGGCAGCAGCAGTCTTAC
TTGGATTCTGGAATCCATTCTGGTGCCACCACCACAGCTCCTTCCCTGAGTGGCAAGGGCAACCCTGAGG
AAGAAGATGTTGACACCTCCCAAGTCCTTTATGAATGGGAGCAAGGCTTTTCCCAGTCCTTCACGCAAGA
GCAAGTAGCTGGTAAAGCATTTGTGTTTGGAAGCTAGCATTAAGTTTCTTGACAGGGCTGTGTGACAGCT
CAGCCACAGCACAAGTGGGTTGAAGGAAGGGCGGAGGGTAGCGGAGTCCCACATGCCTAGTGAGTGTTGG
ATTTACCTTTTTCAGATATTGACGGGCAGTATGCAATGACTAGGGCTCAGAGGGTCCGAGCTGCCATGTT
CCCTGAGACGCTAGATGAGGGCATGCAGATCCCATCCACGCAGTTTGACGCTGCTCATCCCACTAATGTC
CAGCGCTTGGCTGAACCATCACAGATGTTGAAACATGCAGTTGTCAATTTGATTAACTATCAGGATGACG
CGGAACTTGCCACACGTGCAATTCCTGAGCTGACAAAACTGCTAAACGATGAGGACCAGGTAAGCAGTGA
TGTAACTTGCTTTTCAGTTTACTTTGAGGGAAGTTCTCAAGGGGATGCCAATGGCTGCCTCACACTAAGT
TTTGGAAACTAATGGTGCCTCTTCATCCTTTATTCTAGGTGGTAGTTAATAAAGCTGCTGTTATGGTCCA
TCAGCTTTCCAAAAAGGAAGCTTCCAGACATGCCATCATGCGCTCCCCTCAGATGGTGTCTGCCATTGTA
CGCACCATGCAGGTAAGTATCAAAGATCTGGCGCGCCATAACTTCGTATAGTACACATTATACGAAGTTA
TGGCTAAGCTTTGTGCCATGCCATTGATGCTAGCACAGCCTGAATGGATAACTTCGTATAGGATACCTTA
TACGAAGTTATGTCGACAGACATGATAAGATACATTGATGAGTTTGGACAAACCACAACTAGAATGCAGT
GAAAAAAATGCTTTATTTGTGAAATTTGTGATGCTATTGCTTTATTTGTAACCATTATAAGCTGCAATTA
ACAAGTGCCATAGAGCCCACCGCATCCCCAGCATGCCTGCTATTGTCTTCCCAATCCTCCCCCTTGCTGT
CCTGCCCCACCCCACCCCCCAGAATAGAATGACACCTACTCAGACAATGCGATGCAATTTCCTCATTTTA
TTAGGAAAGGACAGTGGGAGTGGCACCTTCCAGGGTCAAGGAAGGCACGGGGGAGGGGCAAACAACAGAT
GGCTGGCAACTAGAAGGCACATCAGGAATTCAGGCACCGGGCTTGCGGGTCATGCACCAGGTGCGCGGTC
CTTCGGGCACCTCGACGTCGGCGGTGACGGTGAAGCCGAGCCGCTCGTAGAAGGGGAGGTTGCGGGGCGC
GGAGGTCTCCAGGAAGGCGGGCACCCCGGCGCGCTCGGCCGCCTCCACTCCGGGGAGCACGACGGCGCTG
CCCAGACCCTTGCCCTGGTGGTCGGGCGAGACGCCGACGGTGGCCAGGAACCACGCGGGCTCCTTGGGCC
GGTGCGGCGCCAGGAGGCCTTCCATCTGTTGCTGCGCGGCCAGCCGGGAACCGCTCAACTCGGCCATGCG
CGGGCCGATCTCGGCGAACACCGCCCCCGCTTCGACGCTCTCCGGCGTGGTCCAGACCGCCACCGCGGCG
CCGTCGTCCGCGACCCACACCTTGCCGATGTCGAGCCCGACGCGCGTGAGGAAGAGTTCTTGCAGCTCGG
TGACCCGCTCGATGTGGCGGTCCGGATCGACGGTGTGGCGCGTGGCGGGGTAGTCGGCGAACGCGGCGGC
GAGGGTGCGTACGGCCCTGGGGACGTCGTCGCGGGTGGCGAGGCGCACCGTGGGCTTGTACTCGGTCATG
GTACCCACCTGAGGGAGGGAAAATAGACCAATAGGCAGAGAGAGTCAGTGCCTATCAGAAACCCAAGAGT
CTTCTCTGTCTCCACGTGCCCAGTTTCTATTGGTCTCCTTAAACCTGTCTTGTAACCTCTAGATAACTTC
GTATAATGTGTACTATACGAAGTTATCGATGGCTGTCGAAAGGCCCGGAGATGAGGAAGAGGAGAACAGC
GCGGCAGACGTGCGCTTTTGAAGCGTGCAGAATGCCGGGCCTCCGGAGGACCTTCGGGCGCCCGCCCCGC
CCCTGAGCCCGCCCCTGAGCCCGCCCCCGGACCCACCCCTTCCCAGCCTCTGAGCCCAGAAAGCGAAGGA
GCAAAGCTGCTATTGGCCGCTGCCCCAAAGGCCTACCCGCTTCCATTGCTCAGCGGTGCTGTCCATCTGC
ACGAGACTAGTGAGACGTGCTACTTCCATTTGTCACGTCCTGCACGACGCGAGCTGCGGGGCGGGGGGGA
ACTTCCTGACTAGGGGAGGAGTAGAAGGTGGCGCGAAGGGGCCACCAAAGAACGGAGCCGGTTGGCGCCT
ACCGGTGGATGTGGAATGTGTGCGAGGCCAGAGGCCACTTGTGTAGCGCCAAGTGCCCAGCGGGGCTGCT
AAAGCGCATGCTCCAGACTGCCTTGGGAAAAGCGCCTCCCCTACCCGGGTGAGGCGGCCGCGGTTACAAG
ACAGGTTTAAGGAGACCAATAGAAACTGGGCATGTGGAGACAGAGAAGACTCTTGGGTTTCTGATAGGCA
CTGACATAACTTCGTATAAGGTATCCTATACGAAGTTATTTTCCCTCCCTTAGAATACAAATGATGTAGA
GACAGCTCGTTGTACTGCTGGGACTCTGCACAACCTTTCTCACCACCGCGAGGGCTTGCTGGCCATCTTT
AAGTCTGGTGGCATCCCAGCGCTGGTGAAAATGCTTGGGTAAGAGAATGGCCAGGGAACTTGAAGGGTAG
GAAGTAGAAGGGTGCTGGCATGGCTAACAAAGGCTCTCCTCTTCCCAGGTCACCAGTGGATTCTGTACTG
TTCTACGCCATCACGACACTGCATAATCTCCTGCTCCATCAGGAAGGAGCTAAAATGGCAGTGCGCCTAG
CTGGTGGACTGCAGAAAATGGTTGCTTTGCTCAACAAAACAAACGTGAAATTCTTGGCTATTACAACAGA
CTGCCTTCAGATCTTAGCTTATGGCAATCAAGAGAGCAAGGTAGAGTGATGAAAGTTGTTTGTACAGAGT
GTGGAGTTACTAAGTTCTTAGTATGCATGTGCGCGCGCGCGCGCACACACACACAGGCTCAAAGATTTGT
GTCTTTAGACACTGAATCTGTGTGTACAGTACGGTGCTAAGCATTGAAGGGATGGGGAGCAGGCCTCATA
AGTTTACACTTGGGCAGAGAGGAGGGGCTGGATAGACAGAGGACATGGTGTTTTGAGGTCTTGTGGCAAT
CTTTGAGAAGAAGTGAGGTGTTACCTAGGAGGAGGCAGTGAGAGGATGCCGTCCACAGTCCCGAGGAGGA
AGAGGGATGGTGTGCTGGAGACACAGTGTTAGAGTTGGGCTAAGGCTGGGCCGGGTGGATCCTGTGAGGC
TTTCTTTGTTGGCCATACCAAAGTCCAGGAGATAAGATCTTAAACACAGGCATGGGGTGAGACCTGCCTA
TGGAAATGTTCAAGGACCTTAAGGGTGAGGGAGTGGATATTCTGCAGTGTCTCCTAAGGCAAGTAACATA
GAAGCTCAGAGTCAGAAGCTAGGGGCTCTTAGTGCCCATTTTCAACTGGCTGTTTCGACAGAACTTTGAT
CACTTCTACAAGCAACCCTGCTTTAAGACCTGCAGGCATGCAAGCTTGGCACTGGCCGTCGTTTTACAAC
GTCGTGACTGGGAAAACCCTGGCGTTACCCAACTTAATCGCCTTGCAGCACATCCCCCTTTCGCCAGCTG
GCGTAATAGCGAAGAGGCCCGCACCGATCGCCCTTCCCAACAGTTGCGCAGCCTGAATGGCGAATGGCGC
CTGATGCGGTATTTTCTCCTTACGCATCTGTGCGGTATTTCACACCGCATA
[142 nt withheld, positions 5092-5233]
C
[141 nt withheld, positions 5235-5375]
CCTTTGACGTTGGAGTCCACGTTCTTT
[37 nt withheld, positions 5403-5439]
ACCCTATCTCGGGCTATTCTTTTGATTTATAAGGGATTTTGCCGATTTCGGCCTATTGGTTAAAAAATGA
GCTGATTTAACAAAAATTTAACGCGAATTTTAACAAAATATTAACGTTTACAATTTTATGGTGCACTCTC
AGTACAATCTGCTCTGATGCCGCATAGTTAAGCCAGCCCCGACACCCGCCAACACCCGCTGACGCGCCCT
GACGGGCTTGTCTGCTCCCGGCATCCGCTTACAGACAAGCTGTGACCGTCTCCGGGAGCTGCATGTGTCA
GAGGTTTTCACCGTCATCACCGAAACGCGCGAGACGAAAGGGCCTCGTGATACGCCTATTTTTATAGGTT
AATGTCATGATAATAATGGTTTCTTAGACGTCAGGTGGCACTTTTCGGGGAAATGTGCGCGGAACCCCTA
TTTGTTTATTTTTCTAAATACATTCAAATATGTATCCGCTCATGAGACAATAACCCTGATAAATGCTTCA
ATAATATTGAAAAAGGAAGAGTATGAGTATTCAACATTTCCGTGTCGCCCTTATTCCCTTTTTTGCGGCA
TTTTGCCTTCCTGTTTTTGCTCACCCAGAAACGCTGGTGAAAGTAAAAGATGCTGAAGATCAGTTGGGTG
CACGAGTGGGTTACATCGAACTGGATCTCAACAGCGGTAAGATCCTTGAGAGTTTTCGCCCCGAAGAACG
TTTTCCAATGATGAGCACTTTTAAAGTTCTGCTATGTGGCGCGGTATTATCCCGTATTGACGCCGGGCAA
GAGCAACTCGGTCGCCGCATACACTATTCTCAGAATGACTTGGTTGAGTACTCACCAGTCACAGAAAAGC
ATCTTACGGATGGCATGACAGTAAGAGAATTATGCAGTGCTGCCATAACCATGAGTGATAACACTGCGGC
CAACTTACTTCTGACAACGATCGGAGGACCGAAGGAGCTAACCGCTTTTTTGCACAACATGGGGGATCAT
GTAACTCGCCTTGATCGTTGGGAACCGGAGCTGAATGAAGCCATACCAAACGACGAGCGTGACACCACGA
TGCCTGTAGCAATGGCAACAACGTTGCGCAAACTATTAACTGGCGAACTACTTACTCTAGCTTCCCGGCA
ACAATTAATAGACTGGATGGAGGCGGATAAAGTTGCAGGACCACTTCTGCGCTCGGCCCTTCCGGCTGGC
TGGTTTATTGCTGATAAATCTGGAGCCGGTGAGCGTGGGTCTCGCGGTATCATTGCAGCACTGGGGCCAG
ATGGTAAGCCCTCCCGTATCGTAGTTATCTACACGACGGGGAGTCAGGCAACTATGGATGAACGAAATAG
ACAGATCGCTGAGATAGGTGCCTCACTGATTAAGCATTGGTAACTGTCAGACCAAGTTTACTCATATATA
CTTTAGATTGATTTAAAACTTCATTTTTAATTTAAAAGGATCTAGGTGAAGATCCTTTTTGATAATCTCA
TGACCAAAATCCCTTAACGTGAGTTTTCGTTCCACTGAGCGTCAGACCCCGTAGAAAAGATCAAAGGATC
TTC
Features (pLannotate 1.2.2; 28 found; start..end, strand, type, name):
      1..589     +  rep_origin     ori: high-copy-number ColE1/pMB1/pBR322/pUC origin of replication
    772..864     +  CDS            lacI (fragment): lac repressor; lacI; The lac repressor binds to the lac operator to inhibit transcription in E. coli. This inhibition can be relieved by adding lactose or isopropyl-β-D-thiogalactopyranoside (IPTG).
    877..898     +  protein_bind   CAP binding site: CAP binding activates transcription in the presence of cAMP. E. coli catabolite activator protein
    913..943     +  promoter       lac promoter: promoter for the E. coli lac operon
    951..967     +  protein_bind   lac operator: The lac repressor binds to the lac operator to inhibit transcription in E. coli. This inhibition can be relieved by adding lactose or isopropyl-β-D-thiogalactopyranoside (IPTG). lac repressor encoded by lacI
   1001..1037    +  misc_feature   MCS (fragment): pUC18/19 multiple cloning site
   1043..1672    +  CDS            CTNNB1 (fragment): CTNB1_HUMAN - Also known as CTNNB. Experimental evidence at protein level: Swiss-Prot protein existence level 1. Key downstream component of the canonical Wnt signaling pathway (PubMed:17524503, PubMed:18077326, PubMed:18086858, PubMed:18957423, PubMed:21262353, PubMed:22155184, PubMed:22647378, PubMed:22699938). In the absence of Wnt, forms a complex with AXIN1, AXIN2, APC, CSNK1A1 and GSK3B that promotes phosphorylation on N- terminal Ser and Thr residues and ubiquitination of CTNNB1 via BTRC and its subsequent degradation by the proteasome (PubMed:17524503, PubMed:18077326, PubMed:18086858,
   1789..1926    +  CDS            JUP (fragment): PLAK_HUMAN - Also known as CTNNG, DP3. Experimental evidence at protein level: Swiss-Prot protein existence level 1. Common junctional plaque protein. The membrane-associated plaques are architectural elements in an important strategic position to influence the arrangement and function of both the cytoskeleton and the cells within the tissue. The presence of plakoglobin in both the desmosomes and in the intermediate junctions suggests that it plays a central role in the structure and function of submembranous plaques. Acts as a substrate for VE-PTP and is required by it to stimulate VE- cadher
   1928..1961    +  protein_bind   lox5171: Cre-mediated recombination occurs in the 8-bp core sequence (GTACACAT). lox5171 sites are compatible with each other, but incompatible with loxP or loxN sites (Lee and Saito, 1988). Cre recombinase
   2008..2041    +  protein_bind   loxN: Cre-mediated recombination occurs in the 8-bp core sequence (GTATACCT). loxN sites are compatible with each other, but incompatible with loxP or lox2272 sites. Cre recombinase
   2047..2176    -  polyA_signal   SV40 poly(A) signal: SV40 polyadenylation signal
   2178..2401    -  polyA_signal   bGH poly(A) signal: bovine growth hormone polyadenylation signal
   2410..3009    -  CDS            PuroR: puromycin N-acetyltransferase; pac from Streptomyces alboniger; confers resistance to puromycin
   3058..3138    -  intron         chimeric intron (fragment): chimera between introns from human β-globin and immunoglobulin heavy chain genes
   3143..3176    -  protein_bind   lox5171: Cre-mediated recombination occurs in the 8-bp core sequence (GTACACAT). lox5171 sites are compatible with each other, but incompatible with loxP or loxN sites (Lee and Saito, 1988). Cre recombinase
   3187..3686    -  promoter       PGK promoter: mouse phosphoglycerate kinase 1 promoter
   3702..3781    +  intron         chimeric intron (fragment): chimera between introns from human β-globin and immunoglobulin heavy chain genes
   3786..3819    -  protein_bind   loxN: Cre-mediated recombination occurs in the 8-bp core sequence (GTATACCT). loxN sites are compatible with each other, but incompatible with loxP or lox2272 sites. Cre recombinase
   3834..3959    +  CDS            CTNNB1 (fragment): CTNB1_HUMAN - Also known as CTNNB. Experimental evidence at protein level: Swiss-Prot protein existence level 1. Key downstream component of the canonical Wnt signaling pathway (PubMed:17524503, PubMed:18077326, PubMed:18086858, PubMed:18957423, PubMed:21262353, PubMed:22155184, PubMed:22647378, PubMed:22699938). In the absence of Wnt, forms a complex with AXIN1, AXIN2, APC, CSNK1A1 and GSK3B that promotes phosphorylation on N- terminal Ser and Thr residues and ubiquitination of CTNNB1 via BTRC and its subsequent degradation by the proteasome (PubMed:17524503, PubMed:18077326, PubMed:18086858,
   4040..4240    +  CDS            ctnnb1 (fragment): CTNB1_DANRE - Experimental evidence at protein level: Swiss-Prot protein existence level 1. Key downstream component of the canonical Wnt signaling pathway (By similarity). In the absence of Wnt, forms a complex with axin1, axin2, apc, csnk1a1 and gsk3b that promotes phosphorylation on N-terminal Ser and Thr residues and ubiquitination of ctnnb1 and its subsequent degradation by the proteasome (By similarity). In the presence of Wnt ligand, ctnnb1 is not ubiquitinated and accumulates in the nucleus, where it acts as a coactivator for transcription factors of the TCF/LEF family, leading to acti
   4857..4877    +  misc_feature   MCS (fragment): pUC18/19 multiple cloning site
   4880..5034    +  CDS            lacZα (fragment): LacZα fragment of β-galactosidase; lacZ fragment
   5040..5091    -  misc_feature   bom (fragment): basis of mobility region from pBR322
   5110..5490    +  rep_origin     M13 ori (sequence partly withheld): M13 bacteriophage origin of replication; arrow indicates direction of (+) strand synthesis
   5566..5615    -  misc_feature   bom (fragment): basis of mobility region from pBR322
   5717..5752    -  CDS            rop (fragment): Rop protein, which maintains plasmids at low copy number; rop
   5847..5951    +  promoter       AmpR promoter: bla
   5952..6812    +  CDS            AmpR: β-lactamase; bla; confers resistance to ampicillin, carbenicillin, and related antibiotics
