[The description below was written by a language model from this plasmid's Addgene catalogue record and pLannotate feature annotations shown in this document.]
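Description:
pUC118-mCtnnb1-FLIP-Puro is a donor (targeting) plasmid for homology-directed insertion of a "FLIP" conditional cassette into the mouse beta-catenin (Ctnnb1) locus, intended to be used together with CRISPR-mediated cleavage of the target site. It is built on the pUC118 phagemid backbone. This supplies a high-copy pUC/ColE1 origin, an M13 origin for single-stranded DNA production, remnants of the lac promoter/lacZα cloning region, and an ampicillin resistance gene for selection in E. coli. The full sequenced plasmid is about 7 kb, of which the recorded insert accounts for roughly 3.8 kb.

The insert consists of two stretches of Ctnnb1 sequence, which the automated annotation labels by similarity to human and zebrafish beta-catenin and to plakoglobin. These appear to serve as left and right homology arms around the central cassette. The cassette carries a mouse PGK promoter driving puromycin N-acetyltransferase, followed by bGH and SV40 polyadenylation signals, all on the strand opposite to the Ctnnb1 sequence. It also contains two chimeric-intron fragments in opposing orientations. Pairs of heterotypic lox5171 and loxN sites are interleaved in inverted orientation, the arrangement typical of a Cre-driven flip-excision switch. Puromycin selection enriches for mammalian cells that have integrated the cassette. By design the cassette should behave as an artificial intron that leaves the gene functional. Cre then irreversibly inverts the cassette, which presumably places disruptive splice and polyadenylation elements in the sense orientation to inactivate the allele. That mechanism is inferred from the layout of the parts and from the stated purpose of one-step conditional knockout generation, because the record does not spell it out. The guide RNA and Cas9 are not encoded on this plasmid.
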