Addgene plasmid #84540: pUC118-mCtnnb1-FLIP-Puro
Purpose: CRISPR - FLIP targeting vector for mouse beta-catenin
Depositing lab: Bon-Kyoung Koo. Depositing organization: University of Cambridge. Publication: One-step generation of conditional and reversible gene knockouts. Andersson-Rolf A, Mustata RC, Merenda A, Kim J, Perera S, Grego T, Andrews K, Tremble K, Silva JC, Fink J, Skarnes WC, Koo BK. Nat Methods. 2017 Jan 30. doi: 10.1038/nmeth.4156. PubMed 28135257.
Backbone
  Vector backbone: pUC118
  Backbone manufacturer: TAKARA
  Vector type: Mouse Targeting, Cre/Lox
  Selectable markers: Puromycin
Growth in bacteria
  Bacterial resistance: Ampicillin, 100 μg/mL
  Growth temperature: 37°C
  Growth strain: NEB Stable
  Growth instructions: suggested bacterial strain for expression is Stellar (HST08)
  Copy number: Unknown
Gene/Insert
  Gene/Insert name: mouse beta-catenin FLIP - Puro targeting vector
  Species: Synthetic
  Insert size (bp): 3814
Terms and licenses: Academic/Nonprofit Terms; Industry Terms: Not Available to Industry
How to cite: pUC118-mCtnnb1-FLIP-Puro was a gift from Bon-Kyoung Koo (Addgene plasmid # 84540 ; http://n2t.net/addgene:84540 ; RRID:Addgene_84540)
