>Addgene plasmid #84540 | pUC118-mCtnnb1-FLIP-Puro | addgene partial sequence | sequence record 164419 | L4440 5'-AGCGAGTCAGTGAGCGAG-3'
CGCCTCTCCCCGCGCGTTGGCCGATTCATTAATGCAGCTGGCACGACAGGTTTCCCGACTGGAAAGCGGG
CAGTGAGCGCAACGCAATTAATGTGAGTTAGCTCACTCATTAGGCACCCCAGGCTTTACACTTTATGCTT
CCGGCTCGTATGTTGTGTGGAATTGTGAGCGGATAACAATTTCACACAGGAAACAGCTATGACCATGATT
ACGAATTCGAGCTCGGTACCCGGGGATCCTCTAGAGTCGTGACAGCTGACCTGATGGAGTTGGACATGGC
CATGGAGCCGGACAGAAAAGCTGCTGTCAGCCACTGGCAGCAGCAGTCTTACTTGGATTCTGGAATCCAT
TCTGGTGCCACCACCACAGCTCCTTCCCTGAGTGGCAAGGGCAACCCTGAGGAAGAAGATGTTGACACCT
CCCAAGTCCTTTATGAATGGGAGCAAGGCTTTTCCCAGTCCTTCACGCAAGAGCAAGTAGCTGGTAAAGC
ATTTGTGTTTGGAAGCTAGCATTAAGTTTCTTGACAGGGCTGTGTGACAGCTCAGCCACAGCACAAGTGG
GTTGAAGGAAGGGCGGAGGGTAGCGGAGTCCCACATGCCTAGTGAGTGTTGGATTTACCTTTTTCAGATA
TTGACGGGCAGTATGCAATGACTAGGGCTCAGAGGGTCCGAGCTGCCATGTTCCCTGAGACGCTAGATGA
GGGCATGCAGATCCCATCCACGCAGTTTGACGCTGCTCATCCCACTAATGTCCAGCGCTTGGCTGAACCA
TCACAGATGTTGAAACATGCAGTTGTCAATTTGATTAACTATCAGGATGACGCGGAACTTGCCACACGTG
CAATTCCTGAGCTGACAAAACTGCTAAACGATGAGGACCAGGTAAGCAGTGATGTAACTTGCTTTTCAGT
TTACTTTGAGG
