>Addgene plasmid #84540 | pUC118-mCtnnb1-FLIP-Puro | addgene partial sequence | sequence record 164420 | M13-F20 5'-TGTAAAACGACGGCCAGT-3'
GGTTGCTTGTAGAAGTGATCAAAGTTCTGTCGAAACAGCCAGTTGAAAATGGGCACTAAGAGCCCCTAGC
TTCTGACTCTGAGCTTCTATGTTACTTGCCTTAGGAGACACTGCAGAATATCCACTCCCTCACCCTTAAG
GTCCTTGAACATTTCCATAGGCAGGTCTCACCCCATGCCTGTGTTTAAGATCTTATCTCCTGGACTTTGG
TATGGCCAACAAAGAAAGCCTCACAGGATCCACCCGGCCCAGCCTTAGCCCAACTCTAACACTGTGTCTC
CAGCACACCATCCCTCTTCCTCCTCGGGACTGTGGACGGCATCCTCTCACTGCCTCCTCCTAGGTAACAC
CTCACTTCTTCTCAAAGATTGCCACAAGACCTCAAAACACCATGTCCTCTGTCTATCCAGCCCCTCCTCT
CTGCCCAAGTGTAAACTTATGAGGCCTGCTCCCCATCCCTTCAATGCTTAGCACCGTACTGTACACACAG
ATTCAGTGTCTAAAGACACAAATCTTTGAGCCTGTGTGTGTGTGCGCGCGCGCGCGCACATGCATACTAA
GAACTTAGTAACTCCACACTCTGTACAAACAACTTTCATCACTCTACCTTGCTCTCTTGATTGCCATAAG
CTAAGATCTGAAGGCAGTCTGTTGTAATAGCCAAGAATTTCACGTTTGTTTTGTTGAGCAAAGCAACCAT
TTTCTGCAGTCCACCAGCTAGGCGCACTGCCATTTTAGCTCCTTCCTGATGGAGCAGGAGATTATGCAGT
GTCGTGATGGCGTAGAACAGTACAGAATCCACTGGTGACCTGGGAAGAGGAGAGCCTTTGTTAGCCATGC
CAGCACCCTTCTACTTCCTACCCTTCAAGTTCCCTGGCCATTCTCTTACCCAAGCATTTTCACCAGCGCT
GGGATGCCACCAGACTTAAAGATGGCCAGCAAGCCCTCGCGGTGGTGAGAAAGGTTGTGCA
