>Addgene plasmid #84540 | pUC118-mCtnnb1-FLIP-Puro | addgene partial sequence | sequence record 165885 | puro-variant-R 5'-gtgggcttgtactcggtcat-3'
ATAGGCAGAGAGAGTCAGTGCCTATCAGAAACCCAAGAGTCTTCTCTGTCTCCACGTGCCCAGTTTCTAT
TGGTCTCCTTAAACCTGTCTTGTAACCTCTAGATAACTTCGTATAATGTGTACTATACGAAGTTATCGAT
GGCTGTCGAAAGGCCCGGAGATGAGGAAGAGGAGAACAGCGCGGCAGACGTGCGCTTTTGAAGCGTGCAG
AATGCCGGGCCTCCGGAGGACCTTCGGGCGCCCGCCCCGCCCCTGAGCCCGCCCCTGAGCCCGC
