>Addgene plasmid #84540 | pUC118-mCtnnb1-FLIP-Puro | depositor partial sequence | sequence record 167917 | pUC118-mCtnnb1-FLIP-Puro sequence 3814 bps
ACAGCTGACCTGATGGAGTTGGACATGGCCATGGAGCCGGACAGAAAAGCTGCTGTCAGCCACTGGCAGC
AGCAGTCTTACTTGGATTCTGGAATCCATTCTGGTGCCACCACCACAGCTCCTTCCCTGAGTGGCAAGGG
CAACCCTGAGGAAGAAGATGTTGACACCTCCCAAGTCCTTTATGAATGGGAGCAAGGCTTTTCCCAGTCC
TTCACGCAAGAGCAAGTAGCTGGTAAAGCATTTGTGTTTGGAAGCTAGCATTAAGTTTCTTGACAGGGCT
GTGTGACAGCTCAGCCACAGCACAAGTGGGTTGAAGGAAGGGCGGAGGGTAGCGGAGTCCCACATGCCTA
GTGAGTGTTGGATTTACCTTTTTCAGATATTGACGGGCAGTATGCAATGACTAGGGCTCAGAGGGTCCGA
GCTGCCATGTTCCCTGAGACGCTAGATGAGGGCATGCAGATCCCATCCACGCAGTTTGACGCTGCTCATC
CCACTAATGTCCAGCGCTTGGCTGAACCATCACAGATGTTGAAACATGCAGTTGTCAATTTGATTAACTA
TCAGGATGACGCGGAACTTGCCACACGTGCAATTCCTGAGCTGACAAAACTGCTAAACGATGAGGACCAG
GTAAGCAGTGATGTAACTTGCTTTTCAGTTTACTTTGAGGGAAGTTCTCAAGGGGATGCCAATGGCTGCC
TCACACTAAGTTTTGGAAACTAATGGTGCCTCTTCATCCTTTATTCTAGGTGGTAGTTAATAAAGCTGCT
GTTATGGTCCATCAGCTTTCCAAAAAGGAAGCTTCCAGACATGCCATCATGCGCTCCCCTCAGATGGTGT
CTGCCATTGTACGCACCATGCAGGTAAGTATCAAAGATCTGGCGCGCCATAACTTCGTATAGTACACATT
ATACGAAGTTATGGCTAAGCTTTGTGCCATGCCATTGATGCTAGCACAGCCTGAATGGATAACTTCGTAT
AGGATACCTTATACGAAGTTATGTCGACAGACATGATAAGATACATTGATGAGTTTGGACAAACCACAAC
TAGAATGCAGTGAAAAAAATGCTTTATTTGTGAAATTTGTGATGCTATTGCTTTATTTGTAACCATTATA
AGCTGCAATTAACAAGTGCCATAGAGCCCACCGCATCCCCAGCATGCCTGCTATTGTCTTCCCAATCCTC
CCCCTTGCTGTCCTGCCCCACCCCACCCCCCAGAATAGAATGACACCTACTCAGACAATGCGATGCAATT
TCCTCATTTTATTAGGAAAGGACAGTGGGAGTGGCACCTTCCAGGGTCAAGGAAGGCACGGGGGAGGGGC
AAACAACAGATGGCTGGCAACTAGAAGGCACATCAGGAATTCAGGCACCGGGCTTGCGGGTCATGCACCA
GGTGCGCGGTCCTTCGGGCACCTCGACGTCGGCGGTGACGGTGAAGCCGAGCCGCTCGTAGAAGGGGAGG
TTGCGGGGCGCGGAGGTCTCCAGGAAGGCGGGCACCCCGGCGCGCTCGGCCGCCTCCACTCCGGGGAGCA
CGACGGCGCTGCCCAGACCCTTGCCCTGGTGGTCGGGCGAGACGCCGACGGTGGCCAGGAACCACGCGGG
CTCCTTGGGCCGGTGCGGCGCCAGGAGGCCTTCCATCTGTTGCTGCGCGGCCAGCCGGGAACCGCTCAAC
TCGGCCATGCGCGGGCCGATCTCGGCGAACACCGCCCCCGCTTCGACGCTCTCCGGCGTGGTCCAGACCG
CCACCGCGGCGCCGTCGTCCGCGACCCACACCTTGCCGATGTCGAGCCCGACGCGCGTGAGGAAGAGTTC
TTGCAGCTCGGTGACCCGCTCGATGTGGCGGTCCGGATCGACGGTGTGGCGCGTGGCGGGGTAGTCGGCG
AACGCGGCGGCGAGGGTGCGTACGGCCCTGGGGACGTCGTCGCGGGTGGCGAGGCGCACCGTGGGCTTGT
ACTCGGTCATGGTACCCACCTGAGGGAGGGAAAATAGACCAATAGGCAGAGAGAGTCAGTGCCTATCAGA
AACCCAAGAGTCTTCTCTGTCTCCACGTGCCCAGTTTCTATTGGTCTCCTTAAACCTGTCTTGTAACCTC
TAGATAACTTCGTATAATGTGTACTATACGAAGTTATCGATGGCTGTCGAAAGGCCCGGAGATGAGGAAG
AGGAGAACAGCGCGGCAGACGTGCGCTTTTGAAGCGTGCAGAATGCCGGGCCTCCGGAGGACCTTCGGGC
GCCCGCCCCGCCCCTGAGCCCGCCCCTGAGCCCGCCCCCGGACCCACCCCTTCCCAGCCTCTGAGCCCAG
AAAGCGAAGGAGCAAAGCTGCTATTGGCCGCTGCCCCAAAGGCCTACCCGCTTCCATTGCTCAGCGGTGC
TGTCCATCTGCACGAGACTAGTGAGACGTGCTACTTCCATTTGTCACGTCCTGCACGACGCGAGCTGCGG
GGCGGGGGGGAACTTCCTGACTAGGGGAGGAGTAGAAGGTGGCGCGAAGGGGCCACCAAAGAACGGAGCC
GGTTGGCGCCTACCGGTGGATGTGGAATGTGTGCGAGGCCAGAGGCCACTTGTGTAGCGCCAAGTGCCCA
GCGGGGCTGCTAAAGCGCATGCTCCAGACTGCCTTGGGAAAAGCGCCTCCCCTACCCGGGTGAGGCGGCC
GCGGTTACAAGACAGGTTTAAGGAGACCAATAGAAACTGGGCATGTGGAGACAGAGAAGACTCTTGGGTT
TCTGATAGGCACTGACATAACTTCGTATAAGGTATCCTATACGAAGTTATTTTCCCTCCCTTAGAATACA
AATGATGTAGAGACAGCTCGTTGTACTGCTGGGACTCTGCACAACCTTTCTCACCACCGCGAGGGCTTGC
TGGCCATCTTTAAGTCTGGTGGCATCCCAGCGCTGGTGAAAATGCTTGGGTAAGAGAATGGCCAGGGAAC
TTGAAGGGTAGGAAGTAGAAGGGTGCTGGCATGGCTAACAAAGGCTCTCCTCTTCCCAGGTCACCAGTGG
ATTCTGTACTGTTCTACGCCATCACGACACTGCATAATCTCCTGCTCCATCAGGAAGGAGCTAAAATGGC
AGTGCGCCTAGCTGGTGGACTGCAGAAAATGGTTGCTTTGCTCAACAAAACAAACGTGAAATTCTTGGCT
ATTACAACAGACTGCCTTCAGATCTTAGCTTATGGCAATCAAGAGAGCAAGGTAGAGTGATGAAAGTTGT
TTGTACAGAGTGTGGAGTTACTAAGTTCTTAGTATGCATGTGCGCGCGCGCGCGCACACACACACAGGCT
CAAAGATTTGTGTCTTTAGACACTGAATCTGTGTGTACAGTACGGTGCTAAGCATTGAAGGGATGGGGAG
CAGGCCTCATAAGTTTACACTTGGGCAGAGAGGAGGGGCTGGATAGACAGAGGACATGGTGTTTTGAGGT
CTTGTGGCAATCTTTGAGAAGAAGTGAGGTGTTACCTAGGAGGAGGCAGTGAGAGGATGCCGTCCACAGT
CCCGAGGAGGAAGAGGGATGGTGTGCTGGAGACACAGTGTTAGAGTTGGGCTAAGGCTGGGCCGGGTGGA
TCCTGTGAGGCTTTCTTTGTTGGCCATACCAAAGTCCAGGAGATAAGATCTTAAACACAGGCATGGGGTG
AGACCTGCCTATGGAAATGTTCAAGGACCTTAAGGGTGAGGGAGTGGATATTCTGCAGTGTCTCCTAAGG
CAAGTAACATAGAAGCTCAGAGTCAGAAGCTAGGGGCTCTTAGTGCCCATTTTCAACTGGCTGTTTCGAC
AGAACTTTGATCACTTCTACAAGCAACCCTGCTT
